Addgene plasmid #214100: lenti-EGFR-L858R-T790M-dual-epegRNA
Purpose: Lentiviral vector expressing epegRNAs for the induction of EGFR L858R and T790M mutations, through tandem U6 expression of the two epegRNAs using independent U6 promoters.
Depositing lab: Ting Zhou. Depositing organization: Memorial Sloan-Kettering Cancer Center. Publication: Robust and inducible genome editing via an all-in-one prime editor in human pluripotent stem cells. Wu Y, Zhong A, Sidharta M, Kim TW, Ramirez B, Persily B, Studer L, Zhou T. Nat Commun. 2024 Dec 30;15(1):10824. doi: 10.1038/s41467-024-55104-1. PubMed 39737975.
Backbone
  Vector backbone: lenti-tmpknot-epegRNA-puro backbone
  Vector type: Mammalian Expression, Lentiviral
  Selectable markers: Puromycin
Growth in bacteria
  Bacterial resistance: Ampicillin, 100 μg/mL
  Growth temperature: 37°C
  Growth strain: NEB Stable
  Copy number: High Copy
Gene/Insert
  Gene/Insert name: EGFR L858R epegRNA/EGFR T790M epegRNA
  gRNA/shRNA sequence: CAAGATCACAGATTTTGGGC; TAGTCCAGGAGGCAGCCGAA
  Species: Synthetic
  Promoter: hU6
  Cloning method: Ligation Independent Cloning
  Sequencing primers: 5′ gtttcagacccacctcccaacc; 3′ actgtgggcgatgtgcgctctgccc
Terms and licenses: Academic/Nonprofit Terms; Industry Terms: Not Available to Industry
How to cite: lenti-EGFR-L858R-T790M-dual-epegRNA was a gift from Ting Zhou (Addgene plasmid # 214100 ; http://n2t.net/addgene:214100 ; RRID:Addgene_214100)
