[The description below was written by a language model from this plasmid's Addgene catalogue record and pLannotate feature annotations shown in this document.]
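Description:
lenti-EGFR-L858R-T790M-dual-epegRNA is a 9,038-nt third-generation-style, self-inactivating HIV-1 lentiviral transfer plasmid built on the lenti-tmpknot-epegRNA-puro backbone. It delivers two engineered prime editing guide RNAs (epegRNAs) to mammalian cells. In bacteria it is maintained through a high-copy ColE1/pUC origin and an ampicillin resistance gene. The backbone also carries an f1 origin, lac/lacZα remnants and T3/T7 promoter sites. The viral genome is transcribed from an RSV promoter fused to a truncated 5' LTR. It includes the Ψ packaging signal with a gag fragment, the RRE for Rev-dependent nuclear export, a cPPT/CTS element, a WPRE and a ΔU3 3' LTR, followed by an SV40 poly(A) signal and SV40 origin.

The payload consists of two tandem cassettes, each with its own human U6 RNA polymerase III promoter driving a spacer joined to an S. pyogenes Cas9 guide scaffold. One epegRNA is designed to install the EGFR L858R substitution and the other the T790M substitution. The unannotated stretches after each scaffold presumably hold the reverse-transcription template, primer binding site and the 3' structured motif. The backbone name suggests this motif is the tmpknot pseudoknot, which protects pegRNA 3' ends from degradation, but the feature table does not label these parts. Downstream, an EF-1α core promoter with intron A drives puromycin N-acetyltransferase, so transduced cells can be selected with puromycin.

The plasmid encodes no prime editor, which must therefore be supplied separately. The associated work describes an inducible all-in-one prime editor in human pluripotent stem cells. The construct is meant for introducing both EGFR mutations together in such cells.
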