Features (pLannotate 1.2.2; 31 found; start..end, strand, type, name):
    365..469     +  promoter       AmpR promoter: bla
    470..1330    +  CDS            AmpR: β-lactamase; bla; confers resistance to ampicillin, carbenicillin, and related antibiotics
   1501..2089    +  rep_origin     ori: high-copy-number ColE1/pMB1/pBR322/pUC origin of replication
   2272..2364    +  CDS            lacI (fragment): lac repressor; lacI; The lac repressor binds to the lac operator to inhibit transcription in E. coli. This inhibition can be relieved by adding lactose or isopropyl-β-D-thiogalactopyranoside (IPTG).
   2377..2398    +  protein_bind   CAP binding site: CAP binding activates transcription in the presence of cAMP. E. coli catabolite activator protein
   2413..2443    +  promoter       lac promoter: promoter for the E. coli lac operon
   2451..2467    +  protein_bind   lac operator: The lac repressor binds to the lac operator to inhibit transcription in E. coli. This inhibition can be relieved by adding lactose or isopropyl-β-D-thiogalactopyranoside (IPTG). lac repressor encoded by lacI
   2512..2530    +  promoter       T3 promoter: promoter for bacteriophage T3 RNA polymerase
   2558..2784    +  promoter       RSV promoter: Rous sarcoma virus enhancer/promoter
   2785..2965    +  LTR            5' LTR (truncated): truncated 5' long terminal repeat (LTR) from HIV-1
   3012..3137    +  misc_feature   HIV-1 Ψ: packaging signal of human immunodeficiency virus type 1
   3121..3484    +  CDS            HIV-1 gag (fragment): gag protein from human immunodeficiency virus 1; gag
   3579..3915    +  ncRNA          RRE: Accession: RF00036 - HIV Rev response element
   4240..4266    +  CDS            Rev (fragment): human immunodeficiency virus 1 (HIV-1) Rev protein; rev; enhances nuclear export of unspliced and incompletely spliced viral mRNAs
   4270..4510    +  promoter       U6 promoter: RNA polymerase III promoter for human U6 snRNA
   4540..4613    +  misc_RNA       gRNA scaffold: guide RNA scaffold for the Streptococcus pyogenes CRISPR/Cas9 system
   4801..5041    +  promoter       U6 promoter: RNA polymerase III promoter for human U6 snRNA
   5071..5144    +  misc_RNA       gRNA scaffold: guide RNA scaffold for the Streptococcus pyogenes CRISPR/Cas9 system
   5386..5503    +  misc_feature   cPPT/CTS: central polypurine tract and central termination sequence of HIV-1
   5569..5635    +  CDS            small t antigen (fragment): SV40 (simian virus 40) small t antigen
   5661..5872    +  promoter       EF-1α core promoter: core promoter for human elongation factor EF-1α
   5873..6811    +  intron         EF-1α intron A: intron upstream of the start codon of human EF-1α
   6833..7432    +  CDS            PuroR (fragment): puromycin N-acetyltransferase; pac from Streptomyces; confers resistance to puromycin
   7448..8036    +  misc_feature   WPRE: woodchuck hepatitis virus posttranscriptional regulatory element
   8087..8106    +  misc_feature   cPPT/CTS (fragment): central polypurine tract and central termination sequence of HIV-1
   8108..8341    +  LTR            3' LTR (ΔU3): self-inactivating 3' long terminal repeat (LTR) from HIV-1
   8419..8540    +  polyA_signal   SV40 poly(A) signal: SV40 polyadenylation signal
   8580..8715    +  rep_origin     SV40 ori: SV40 origin of replication
   8736..8754    -  promoter       T7 promoter: promoter for bacteriophage T7 RNA polymerase
   8762..8917    +  CDS            lacZα (fragment): LacZα fragment of β-galactosidase; lacZ fragment
   8922..312     +  rep_origin     f1 ori (across the origin) (sequence partly withheld): f1 bacteriophage origin of replication; arrow indicates direction of (+) strand synthesis
>Addgene plasmid #214100 | lenti-EGFR-L858R-T790M-dual-epegRNA | addgene full sequence | sequence record 429653 | Addgene NGS Result
CCACGTTC
[91 nt withheld, positions 9-99]
A
[49 nt withheld, positions 101-149]
CCTTTGACGTTGGAGTCCACGTTCTTT
[37 nt withheld, positions 177-213]
ACCCTATCTCGGTCTATTCTTTTGATTTATAAGGGATTTTGCCGATTTCGGCCTATTGGTTAAAAAATGA
GCTGATTTAACAAAAATTTAACGCGAATTTTAACAAAATATTAACGCTTACAATTTAGGTGGCACTTTTC
GGGGAAATGTGCGCGGAACCCCTATTTGTTTATTTTTCTAAATACATTCAAATATGTATCCGCTCATGAG
ACAATAACCCTGATAAATGCTTCAATAATATTGAAAAAGGAAGAGTATGAGTATTCAACATTTCCGTGTC
GCCCTTATTCCCTTTTTTGCGGCATTTTGCCTTCCTGTTTTTGCTCACCCAGAAACGCTGGTGAAAGTAA
AAGATGCTGAAGATCAGTTGGGTGCACGAGTGGGTTACATCGAACTGGATCTCAACAGCGGTAAGATCCT
TGAGAGTTTTCGCCCCGAAGAACGTTTTCCAATGATGAGCACTTTTAAAGTTCTGCTATGTGGCGCGGTA
TTATCCCGTATTGACGCCGGGCAAGAGCAACTCGGTCGCCGCATACACTATTCTCAGAATGACTTGGTTG
AGTACTCACCAGTCACAGAAAAGCATCTTACGGATGGCATGACAGTAAGAGAATTATGCAGTGCTGCCAT
AACCATGAGTGATAACACTGCGGCCAACTTACTTCTGACAACGATCGGAGGACCGAAGGAGCTAACCGCT
TTTTTGCACAACATGGGGGATCATGTAACTCGCCTTGATCGTTGGGAACCGGAGCTGAATGAAGCCATAC
CAAACGACGAGCGTGACACCACGATGCCTGTAGCAATGGCAACAACGTTGCGCAAACTATTAACTGGCGA
ACTACTTACTCTAGCTTCCCGGCAACAATTAATAGACTGGATGGAGGCGGATAAAGTTGCAGGACCACTT
CTGCGCTCGGCCCTTCCGGCTGGCTGGTTTATTGCTGATAAATCTGGAGCCGGTGAGCGTGGGTCTCGCG
GTATCATTGCAGCACTGGGGCCAGATGGTAAGCCCTCCCGTATCGTAGTTATCTACACGACGGGGAGTCA
GGCAACTATGGATGAACGAAATAGACAGATCGCTGAGATAGGTGCCTCACTGATTAAGCATTGGTAACTG
TCAGACCAAGTTTACTCATATATACTTTAGATTGATTTAAAACTTCATTTTTAATTTAAAAGGATCTAGG
TGAAGATCCTTTTTGATAATCTCATGACCAAAATCCCTTAACGTGAGTTTTCGTTCCACTGAGCGTCAGA
CCCCGTAGAAAAGATCAAAGGATCTTCTTGAGATCCTTTTTTTCTGCGCGTAATCTGCTGCTTGCAAACA
AAAAAACCACCGCTACCAGCGGTGGTTTGTTTGCCGGATCAAGAGCTACCAACTCTTTTTCCGAAGGTAA
CTGGCTTCAGCAGAGCGCAGATACCAAATACTGTTCTTCTAGTGTAGCCGTAGTTAGGCCACCACTTCAA
GAACTCTGTAGCACCGCCTACATACCTCGCTCTGCTAATCCTGTTACCAGTGGCTGCTGCCAGTGGCGAT
AAGTCGTGTCTTACCGGGTTGGACTCAAGACGATAGTTACCGGATAAGGCGCAGCGGTCGGGCTGAACGG
GGGGTTCGTGCACACAGCCCAGCTTGGAGCGAACGACCTACACCGAACTGAGATACCTACAGCGTGAGCT
ATGAGAAAGCGCCACGCTTCCCGAAGGGAGAAAGGCGGACAGGTATCCGGTAAGCGGCAGGGTCGGAACA
GGAGAGCGCACGAGGGAGCTTCCAGGGGGAAACGCCTGGTATCTTTATAGTCCTGTCGGGTTTCGCCACC
TCTGACTTGAGCGTCGATTTTTGTGATGCTCGTCAGGGGGGCGGAGCCTATGGAAAAACGCCAGCAACGC
GGCCTTTTTACGGTTCCTGGCCTTTTGCTGGCCTTTTGCTCACATGTTCTTTCCTGCGTTATCCCCTGAT
TCTGTGGATAACCGTATTACCGCCTTTGAGTGAGCTGATACCGCTCGCCGCAGCCGAACGACCGAGCGCA
GCGAGTCAGTGAGCGAGGAAGCGGAAGAGCGCCCAATACGCAAACCGCCTCTCCCCGCGCGTTGGCCGAT
TCATTAATGCAGCTGGCACGACAGGTTTCCCGACTGGAAAGCGGGCAGTGAGCGCAACGCAATTAATGTG
AGTTAGCTCACTCATTAGGCACCCCAGGCTTTACACTTTATGCTTCCGGCTCGTATGTTGTGTGGAATTG
TGAGCGGATAACAATTTCACACAGGAAACAGCTATGACCATGATTACGCCAAGCGCGCAATTAACCCTCA
CTAAAGGGAACAAAAGCTGGAGCTGCAAGCTTAATGTAGTCTTATGCAATACTCTTGTAGTCTTGCAACA
TGGTAACGATGAGTTAGCAACATGCCTTACAAGGAGAGAAAAAGCACCGTGCATGCCGATTGGTGGAAGT
AAGGTGGTACGATCGTGCCTTATTAGGAAGGCAACAGACGGGTCTGACATGGATTGGACGAACCACTGAA
TTGCCGCATTGCAGAGATATTGTATTTAAGTGCCTAGCTCGATACATAAACGGGTCTCTCTGGTTAGACC
AGATCTGAGCCTGGGAGCTCTCTGGCTAACTAGGGAACCCACTGCTTAAGCCTCAATAAAGCTTGCCTTG
AGTGCTTCAAGTAGTGTGTGCCCGTCTGTTGTGTGACTCTGGTAACTAGAGATCCCTCAGACCCTTTTAG
TCAGTGTGGAAAATCTCTAGCAGTGGCGCCCGAACAGGGACTTGAAAGCGAAAGGGAAACCAGAGGAGCT
CTCTCGACGCAGGACTCGGCTTGCTGAAGCGCGCACGGCAAGAGGCGAGGGGCGGCGACTGGTGAGTACG
CCAAAAATTTTGACTAGCGGAGGCTAGAAGGAGAGAGATGGGTGCGAGAGCGTCAGTATTAAGCGGGGGA
GAATTAGATCGCGATGGGAAAAAATTCGGTTAAGGCCAGGGGGAAAGAAAAAATATAAATTAAAACATAT
AGTATGGGCAAGCAGGGAGCTAGAACGATTCGCAGTTAATCCTGGCCTGTTAGAAACATCAGAAGGCTGT
AGACAAATACTGGGACAGCTACAACCATCCCTTCAGACAGGATCAGAAGAACTTAGATCATTATATAATA
CAGTAGCAACCCTCTATTGTGTGCATCAAAGGATAGAGATAAAAGACACCAAGGAAGCTTTAGACAAGAT
AGAGGAAGAGCAAAACAAAAGTAAGACCACCGCACAGCAAGCGGCCGCTGATCTTCAGACCTGGAGGAGG
AGATATGAGGGACAATTGGAGAAGTGAATTATATAAATATAAAGTAGTAAAAATTGAACCATTAGGAGTA
GCACCCACCAAGGCAAAGAGAAGAGTGGTGCAGAGAGAAAAAAGAGCAGTGGGAATAGGAGCTTTGTTCC
TTGGGTTCTTGGGAGCAGCAGGAAGCACTATGGGCGCAGCGTCAATGACGCTGACGGTACAGGCCAGACA
ATTATTGTCTGGTATAGTGCAGCAGCAGAACAATTTGCTGAGGGCTATTGAGGCGCAACAGCATCTGTTG
CAACTCACAGTCTGGGGCATAAAGCAGCTCCAGGCAAGAATCCTGGCTGTGGAAAGATACCTAAAGGATC
AACAGCTCCTGGGGATTTGGGGTTGCTCTGGAAAACTCATTTGCACCACTGCTGTGCCTTGGAATGCTAG
TTGGAGTAATAAATCTCTGGAACAGATTTGGAATCACACGACCTGGATGGAGTGGGACAGAGAAATTAAC
AATTACACAAGCTTAATACACTCCTTAATTGAAGAATCGCAAAACCAGCAAGAAAAGAATGAACAAGAAT
TATTGGAATTAGATAAATGGGCAAGTTTGTGGAATTGGTTTAACATAACAAATTGGCTGTGGTATATAAA
ATTATTCATAATGATAGTAGGAGGCTTGGTAGGTTTAAGAATAGTTTTTGCTGTACTTTCTATAGTGAAT
AGAGTTAGGCAGGGATATTCACCATTATCGTTTCAGACCCACCTCCCAACCCCGAGGGGACCCAGAGAGG
GCCTATTTCCCATGATTCCTTCATATTTGCATATACGATACAAGGCTGTTAGAGAGATAATTAGAATTAA
TTTGACTGTAAACACAAAGATATTAGTACAAAATACGTGACGTAGAAAGTAATAATTTCTTGGGTAGTTT
GCAGTTTTAAAATTATGTTTTAAAATGGACTATCATATGCTTACCGTAACTTGAAAGTATTTCGATTTCT
TGGCTTTATATATCTTGTGGAAAGGACGAAACACCGCAAGATCACAGATTTTGGGCGTTTTAGAGCTAGA
AATAGCAAGTTAAAATAAGGCTAGTCCGTTATCAACTTGAAAAAGTGGGACCGAGTCGGTCCAGTTTGGC
CCGCCCAAAATCTGTGATCTTCAGGAGCCCCCCCCCTGAACCCAGGATAACCCTCAAAGTCGGGGGGCTT
TTTTTAAGCTTGGGCCGCTCGAGGTACCTCTCTACATATGACATGTGAGCAAAAGGCCAGCAAAAGGCCA
GGAACCGTAAAAAGGCCGCGTTGCTGGCGTTGGATCCGAGGGCCTATTTCCCATGATTCCTTCATATTTG
CATATACGATACAAGGCTGTTAGAGAGATAATTAGAATTAATTTGACTGTAAACACAAAGATATTAGTAC
AAAATACGTGACGTAGAAAGTAATAATTTCTTGGGTAGTTTGCAGTTTTAAAATTATGTTTTAAAATGGA
CTATCATATGCTTACCGTAACTTGAAAGTATTTCGATTTCTTGGCTTTATATATCTTGTGGAAAGGACGA
AACACCGTAGTCCAGGAGGCAGCCGAAGTTTTAGAGCTAGAAATAGCAAGTTAAAATAAGGCTAGTCCGT
TATCAACTTGAAAAAGTGGGACCGAGTCGGTCCATCATGCAGCTCATGCCCTTCGGCTGCCTCCTGTCAG
GAGCCCCCCCCCTGAACCCAGGATAACCCTCAAAGTCGGGGGGCTTTTTTTAAGCTTGGGCCGCTCGAGG
TACCTCTCTACATATGACATGTGAGCAAAAGGCCAGCAAAAGGCCAGGAACCGTAAAAAGGCCGCGTTGC
TGGCGTTGGATCCAAGCTTGGCGTAACTAGATCTTGAGACAAATGGCAGTATTCATCCACAATTTTAAAA
GAAAAGGGGGGATTGGGGGGTACAGTGCAGGGGAAAGAATAGTAGACATAATAGCAACAGACATACAAAC
TAAAGAATTACAAAAACAAATTACAAAAATTCAAAATTTTCGGGTTTATTACAGGGACAGCAGAGATCCA
CTTTGGCGCCGGCTCGAGGGGGCCCGGGTGCAAAGATGGATAAAGTTTTAAACAGAGAGGAATCTTTGCA
GCTAATGGACCTTCTAGGTCTTGAAAGGAGTGGGAATTGGCTCCGGTGCCCGTCAGTGGGCAGAGCGCAC
ATCGCCCACAGTCCCCGAGAAGTTGGGGGGAGGGGTCGGCAATTGATCCGGTGCCTAGAGAAGGTGGCGC
GGGGTAAACTGGGAAAGTGATGTCGTGTACTGGCTCCGCCTTTTTCCCGAGGGTGGGGGAGAACCGTATA
TAAGTGCAGTAGTCGCCGTGAACGTTCTTTTTCGCAACGGGTTTGCCGCCAGAACACAGGTAAGTGCCGT
GTGTGGTTCCCGCGGGCCTGGCCTCTTTACGGGTTATGGCCCTTGCGTGCCTTGAATTACTTCCACCTGG
CTGCAGTACGTGATTCTTGATCCCGAGCTTCGGGTTGGAAGTGGGTGGGAGAGTTCGAGGCCTTGCGCTT
AAGGAGCCCCTTCGCCTCGTGCTTGAGTTGAGGCCTGGCCTGGGCGCTGGGGCCGCCGCGTGCGAATCTG
GTGGCACCTTCGCGCCTGTCTCGCTGCTTTCGATAAGTCTCTAGCCATTTAAAATTTTTGATGACCTGCT
GCGACGCTTTTTTTCTGGCAAGATAGTCTTGTAAATGCGGGCCAAGATCTGCACACTGGTATTTCGGTTT
TTGGGGCCGCGGGCGGCGACGGGGCCCGTGCGTCCCAGCGCACATGTTCGGCGAGGCGGGGCCTGCGAGC
GCGGCCACCGAGAATCGGACGGGGGTAGTCTCAAGCTGGCCGGCCTGCTCTGGTGCCTGGCCTCGCGCCG
CCGTGTATCGCCCCGCCCTGGGCGGCAAGGCTGGCCCGGTCGGCACCAGTTGCGTGAGCGGAAAGATGGC
CGCTTCCCGGCCCTGCTGCAGGGAGCTCAAAATGGAGGACGCGGCGCTCGGGAGAGCGGGCGGGTGAGTC
ACCCACACAAAGGAAAAGGGCCTTTCCGTCCTCAGCCGTCGCTTCATGTGACTCCACGGAGTACCGGGCG
CCGTCCAGGCACCTCGATTAGTTCTCGAGCTTTTGGAGTACGTCGTCTTTAGGTTGGGGGGAGGGGTTTT
ATGCGATGGAGTTTCCCCACACTGAGTGGGTGGAGACTGAAGTTAGGCCAGCTTGGCACTTGATGTAATT
CTCCTTGGAATTTGCCCTTTTTGAGTTTGGATCTTGGTTCATTCTCAAGCCTCAGACAGTGGTTCAAAGT
TTTTTTCTTCCATTTCAGGTGTCGTGACGTACGGCCACCATGACCGAGTACAAGCCCACGGTGCGCCTCG
CCACCCGCGACGACGTCCCCAGGGCCGTACGCACCCTCGCCGCCGCGTTCGCCGACTACCCCGCCACGCG
CCACACCGTCGATCCGGACCGCCACATCGAGCGGGTCACCGAGCTGCAAGAACTCTTCCTCACGCGCGTC
GGGCTCGACATCGGCAAGGTGTGGGTCGCGGACGACGGCGCCGCCGTGGCGGTCTGGACCACGCCGGAGA
GCGTCGAAGCGGGGGCGGTGTTCGCCGAGATCGGCCCGCGCATGGCCGAGTTGAGCGGTTCCCGGCTGGC
CGCGCAGCAACAGATGGAAGGCCTCCTGGCGCCGCACCGGCCCAAGGAGCCCGCGTGGTTCCTGGCCACC
GTCGGAGTCTCGCCCGACCACCAGGGCAAGGGTCTGGGCAGCGCCGTCGTGCTCCCCGGAGTGGAGGCGG
CCGAGCGCGCCGGGGTGCCCGCCTTCCTGGAGACCTCCGCGCCCCGCAACCTCCCCTTCTACGAGCGGCT
CGGCTTCACCGTCACCGCCGACGTCGAGGTGCCCGAAGGACCGCGCACCTGGTGCATGACCCGCAAGCCC
GGTGCCTGAACGCGTTAAGTCGACAATCAACCTCTGGATTACAAAATTTGTGAAAGATTGACTGGTATTC
TTAACTATGTTGCTCCTTTTACGCTATGTGGATACGCTGCTTTAATGCCTTTGTATCATGCTATTGCTTC
CCGTATGGCTTTCATTTTCTCCTCCTTGTATAAATCCTGGTTGCTGTCTCTTTATGAGGAGTTGTGGCCC
GTTGTCAGGCAACGTGGCGTGGTGTGCACTGTGTTTGCTGACGCAACCCCCACTGGTTGGGGCATTGCCA
CCACCTGTCAGCTCCTTTCCGGGACTTTCGCTTTCCCCCTCCCTATTGCCACGGCGGAACTCATCGCCGC
CTGCCTTGCCCGCTGCTGGACAGGGGCTCGGCTGTTGGGCACTGACAATTCCGTGGTGTTGTCGGGGAAA
TCATCGTCCTTTCCTTGGCTGCTCGCCTGTGTTGCCACCTGGATTCTGCGCGGGACGTCCTTCTGCTACG
TCCCTTCGGCCCTCAATCCAGCGGACCTTCCTTCCCGCGGCCTGCTGCCGGCTCTGCGGCCTCTTCCGCG
TCTTCGCCTTCGCCCTCAGACGAGTCGGATCTCCCTTTGGGCCGCCTCCCCGCGTCGACTTTAAGACCAA
TGACTTACAAGGCAGCTGTAGATCTTAGCCACTTTTTAAAAGAAAAGGGGGGACTGGAAGGGCTAATTCA
CTCCCAACGAAGACAAGATCTGCTTTTTGCTTGTACTGGGTCTCTCTGGTTAGACCAGATCTGAGCCTGG
GAGCTCTCTGGCTAACTAGGGAACCCACTGCTTAAGCCTCAATAAAGCTTGCCTTGAGTGCTTCAAGTAG
TGTGTGCCCGTCTGTTGTGTGACTCTGGTAACTAGAGATCCCTCAGACCCTTTTAGTCAGTGTGGAAAAT
CTCTAGCAGTACGTATAGTAGTTCATGTCATCTTATTATTCAGTATTTATAACTTGCAAAGAAATGAATA
TCAGAGAGTGAGAGGAACTTGTTTATTGCAGCTTATAATGGTTACAAATAAAGCAATAGCATCACAAATT
TCACAAATAAAGCATTTTTTTCACTGCATTCTAGTTGTGGTTTGTCCAAACTCATCAATGTATCTTATCA
TGTCTGGCTCTAGCTATCCCGCCCCTAACTCCGCCCATCCCGCCCCTAACTCCGCCCAGTTCCGCCCATT
CTCCGCCCCATGGCTGACTAATTTTTTTTATTTATGCAGAGGCCGAGGCCGCCTCGGCCTCTGAGCTATT
CCAGAAGTAGTGAGGAGGCTTTTTTGGAGGCCTAGGGACGTACCCAATTCGCCCTATAGTGAGTCGTATT
ACGCGCGCTCACTGGCCGTCGTTTTACAACGTCGTGACTGGGAAAACCCTGGCGTTACCCAACTTAATCG
CCTTGCAGCACATCCCCCTTTCGCCAGCTGGCGTAATAGCGAAGAGGCCCGCACCGATCGCCCTTCCCAA
CAGTTGCGCAGCCTGAATGGCGAATGGG
[117 nt withheld, positions 8922-9038]
